Addgene plasmid #153976: GFP-Dcp1b
Purpose: Fluorescent protein fused to mRNA decapping enzyme 1b
Depositing lab: Gia Voeltz. Depositing organization: University of Colorado, Boulder. Publication: Endoplasmic reticulum contact sites regulate the dynamics of membraneless organelles. Lee JE, Cathey PI, Wu H, Parker R, Voeltz GK. Science. 2020 Jan 31;367(6477). pii: 367/6477/eaay7108. doi: 10.1126/science.aay7108. PubMed 32001628.
Backbone
  Vector backbone: pACGFP-c1
  Backbone manufacturer: Clontech
  Backbone size w/o insert (bp): 4731
  Total vector size (bp): 6561
  Vector type: Mammalian Expression
Growth in bacteria
  Bacterial resistance: Kanamycin, 50 μg/mL
  Growth temperature: 37°C
  Growth strain: DH5alpha
  Copy number: Unknown
Gene/Insert
  Gene/Insert name: mRNA recapping enzybe 1b (alt name: Dcp1b)
  Species: H. sapiens (human)
  Insert size (bp): 1854
  Entrez Gene: DCP1B (a.k.a. DCP1)
  Tag / fusion protein: pAcGFP-C1 (N terminal on backbone)
  Cloning method: Restriction Enzyme; 5′ cloning site XhoI (not destroyed); 3′ cloning site KpnI (not destroyed)
  Sequencing primers: 5′ CCACTACCTGTCCACCCAGAGC; 3′ GGTGTGGGAGGTTTTTTAAAGC
Resource information
  A portion of this plasmid was derived from a plasmid made by: Gift from Ross Buchan, University of Arizona
Terms and licenses: Academic/Nonprofit Terms; Industry Terms: Not Available to Industry
How to cite: GFP-Dcp1b was a gift from Gia Voeltz (Addgene plasmid # 153976 ; http://n2t.net/addgene:153976 ; RRID:Addgene_153976)
