[The description below was written by a language model from this plasmid's Addgene catalogue record and pLannotate feature annotations shown in this document.]
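Description:
GFP-Dcp1b is a mammalian expression plasmid built on the Clontech pAcGFP-C1 backbone. It encodes human mRNA decapping enzyme 1b (DCP1B) fused at its N terminus to AcGFP1, a constitutively fluorescent green protein derived from Aequorea coerulescens. The roughly 1.85 kb DCP1B coding sequence was inserted between the XhoI and KpnI sites of the multiple cloning site, both of which are retained. It therefore lies directly downstream of AcGFP1, separated only by a short stretch of polylinker sequence. The human cytomegalovirus immediate early enhancer and promoter drive transcription of the fusion, and an SV40 polyadenylation signal terminates it. The catalogue spells the insert name as a "recapping" enzyme, which appears to be a typographical error, since the purpose field, gene identifier and annotated coding sequence all indicate the decapping factor DCP1B.

The 6.6 kb plasmid is propagated in E. coli through a high-copy ColE1/pUC-type origin and also carries an f1 origin for single-stranded DNA production. A single Tn5 aminoglycoside phosphotransferase gene (NeoR/KanR) provides selection in both hosts. A bacterial promoter upstream of it gives kanamycin resistance in bacteria, while the SV40 enhancer/early promoter and an HSV TK polyadenylation signal allow G418 selection of transfected mammalian cells. Several short annotated fragments (RSF ori, large T antigen, ble, bGH poly(A)) are partial matches and probably not functional elements.

DCP1B is implicated in mRNA turnover through removal of the 5' cap. The associated publication concerns endoplasmic reticulum contact sites and the dynamics of membraneless organelles, so the construct was presumably used as a fluorescent marker for imaging Dcp1b-containing structures in living cells.
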