Features (pLannotate 1.2.2; 17 found; start..end, strand, type, name):
      1..31      +  rep_origin     RSF ori (fragment): Plasmids containing the RSF 1030 origin of replication can be propagated in E. coli cells that contain additional plasmids with compatible origins.
     99..402     +  enhancer       CMV enhancer: human cytomegalovirus immediate early enhancer
    403..606     +  promoter       CMV promoter: human cytomegalovirus (CMV) immediate early promoter
    651..1367    +  CDS            AcGFP1: AcGFP1 is a basic (constitutively fluorescent) green fluorescent protein, derived from Aequorea coerulescens.
   1368..1388    +  misc_feature   MCS (fragment): multiple cloning site
   1389..3239    +  CDS            DCP1B: DCP1B_HUMAN - Experimental evidence at protein level: Swiss-Prot protein existence level 1. May play a role in the degradation of mRNAs, both in normal mRNA turnover and in nonsense-mediated mRNA decay. May remove the 7- methyl guanine cap structure from mRNA molecules, yielding a 5'- phosphorylated mRNA fragment and 7m-GDP (By similarity). From Homo sapiens (Human).
   3243..3268    +  misc_feature   MCS (fragment): multiple cloning site
   3280..3364    +  CDS            large T antigen (fragment): large T antigen from SV40 (simian virus 40)
   3387..3508    +  polyA_signal   SV40 poly(A) signal: SV40 polyadenylation signal
   3542..3970    -  rep_origin     f1 ori (sequence partly withheld): f1 bacteriophage origin of replication; arrow indicates direction of (+) strand synthesis
   3997..4101    +  promoter       AmpR promoter: bla
   4103..4460    +  promoter       SV40 promoter: SV40 enhancer and early promoter
   4495..5289    +  CDS            NeoR/KanR: aminoglycoside phosphotransferase from Tn5; aph(3')-II (or nptII); confers resistance to neomycin, kanamycin, and G418 (Geneticin®)
   5310..5462    +  CDS            ble (fragment): BLE_KLEPN - Experimental evidence at protein level: Swiss-Prot protein existence level 1. Binding protein with a strong affinity to the bleomycin family of antibiotics. Binds to CL990; an antimitotic-antibiotic compound. From Klebsiella pneumoniae.
   5521..5568    +  polyA_signal   HSV TK poly(A) signal: herpes simplex virus thymidine kinase polyadenylation signal (Cole and Stacy, 1985)
   5659..5675    -  polyA_signal   bGH poly(A) signal (fragment): bovine growth hormone polyadenylation signal
   5897..6485    +  rep_origin     ori: high-copy-number ColE1/pMB1/pBR322/pUC origin of replication
>Addgene plasmid #153976 | GFP-Dcp1b | addgene full sequence | sequence record 306135 | Addgene NGS Result
CCCCTGATTCTGTGGATAACCGTATTACCGCCATGCATTAGTTATTAATAGTAATCAATTACGGGGTCAT
TAGTTCATAGCCCATATATGGAGTTCCGCGTTACATAACTTACGGTAAATGGCCCGCCTGGCTGACCGCC
CAACGACCCCCGCCCATTGACGTCAATAATGACGTATGTTCCCATAGTAACGCCAATAGGGACTTTCCAT
TGACGTCAATGGGTGGAGTATTTACGGTAAACTGCCCACTTGGCAGTACATCAAGTGTATCATATGCCAA
GTACGCCCCCTATTGACGTCAATGACGGTAAATGGCCCGCCTGGCATTATGCCCAGTACATGACCTTATG
GGACTTTCCTACTTGGCAGTACATCTACGTATTAGTCATCGCTATTACCATGGTGATGCGGTTTTGGCAG
TACATCAATGGGCGTGGATAGCGGTTTGACTCACGGGGATTTCCAAGTCTCCACCCCATTGACGTCAATG
GGAGTTTGTTTTGGCACCAAAATCAACGGGACTTTCCAAAATGTCGTAACAACTCCGCCCCATTGACGCA
AATGGGCGGTAGGCGTGTACGGTGGGAGGTCTATATAAGCAGAGCTGGTTTAGTGAACCGTCAGATCCGC
TAGCGCTACCGGTCGCCACCATGGTGAGCAAGGGCGCCGAGCTGTTCACCGGCATCGTGCCCATCCTGAT
CGAGCTGAATGGCGATGTGAATGGCCACAAGTTCAGCGTGAGCGGCGAGGGCGAGGGCGATGCCACCTAC
GGCAAGCTGACCCTGAAGTTCATCTGCACCACCGGCAAGCTGCCTGTGCCCTGGCCCACCCTGGTGACCA
CCCTGAGCTACGGCGTGCAGTGCTTCTCACGCTACCCCGATCACATGAAGCAGCACGACTTCTTCAAGAG
CGCCATGCCTGAGGGCTACATCCAGGAGCGCACCATCTTCTTCGAGGATGACGGCAACTACAAGTCGCGC
GCCGAGGTGAAGTTCGAGGGCGATACCCTGGTGAATCGCATCGAGCTGACCGGCACCGATTTCAAGGAGG
ATGGCAACATCCTGGGCAATAAGATGGAGTACAACTACAACGCCCACAATGTGTACATCATGACCGACAA
GGCCAAGAATGGCATCAAGGTGAACTTCAAGATCCGCCACAACATCGAGGATGGCAGCGTGCAGCTGGCC
GACCACTACCAGCAGAATACCCCCATCGGCGATGGCCCTGTGCTGCTGCCCGATAACCACTACCTGTCCA
CCCAGAGCGCCCTGTCCAAGGACCCCAACGAGAAGCGCGATCACATGATCTACTTCGGCTTCGTGACCGC
CGCCGCCATCACCCACGGCATGGATGAGCTGTACAAGTCCGGACTCAGATCTCGAGCTGCAGCCGTGGCG
GCAGGCGGCCTGGTGGGAAAGGGGCGCGACATCAGCCTAGCGGCCCTGCAGCGCCACGACCCCTATATCA
ACCGCATCGTGGACGTGGCCAGCCAGGTGGCTCTGTACACCTTCGGCCATCGGGCCAACGAGTGGGAGAA
AACTGATGTGGAAGGAACCTTATTTGTTTATACAAGGTCTGCTTCTCCAAAGCATGGATTCACCATTATG
AATAGGCTGAGCATGGAAAATAGGACAGAACCTATTACTAAAGACTTGGATTTCCAACTCCAGGACCCTT
TCCTTCTCTACAGAAATGCCAGATTGTCCATCTATGGAATTTGGTTTTATGATAAGGAAGAATGCCAAAG
AATTGCAGAGCTTATGAAAAACCTAACTCAGTATGAACAGTTGAAAGCCCATCAGGGAACTGGAGCAGGA
ATTTCACCAGTGATCCTCAATTCAGGAGAGGGCAAAGAAGTAGACATTTTACGAATGCTCATCAAGGCCA
AAGACGAATACACAAAGTGTAAAACCTGTTCTGAGCCAAAAAAGATAACCAGTTCCTCTGCCATCTATGA
CAATCCAAATCTCATCAAACCAATTCCAGTGAAACCCAGTGAAAACCAGCAACAGCGTATACCTCAGCCC
AACCAGACCTTAGACCCTGAACCCCAACACTTATCCTTGACAGCTCTGTTTGGGAAGCAGGACAAAGCTA
CATGTCAGGAAACTGTGGAGCCTCCGCAGACTCTCCACCAGCAGCAGCAGCAGCAGCAGCAGCAGCAGCA
AGAGAAGCTTCCAATTAGGCAGGGGGTTGTACGCTCCCTGTCCTATGAGGAACCCAGAAGACACTCACCC
CCCATTGAGAAGCAGCTCTGTCCAGCCATTCAGAAACTCATGGTCAGGAGCGCAGACCTCCACCCATTGT
CAGAGCTGCCTGAAAACCGGCCTTGTGAAAATGGCAGTACCCATTCTGCGGGAGAATTTTTTACAGGACC
TGTCCAGCCAGGGTCTCCTCACAACATTGGAACTTCTCGTGGTGTACAAAATGCTTCCAGAACTCAGAAC
CTGTTCGAGAAACTTCAGAGTACCCCAGGGGCAGCAAACAAGTGTGACCCTAGTACACCAGCACCTGCCA
GCTCAGCTGCCCTGAACCGCAGCAGAGCTCCCACTTCTGTCACCCCTGTGGCTCCAGGAAAGGGTCTGGC
TCAGCCACCACAGGCCTATTTCAATGGCTCCCTTCCACCTCAGACAGTAGGACATCAGGCTCATGGAAGA
GAACAGTCCACACTCCCAAGACAAACACTCGCCATCTCTGGTAGTCAGACTGGCAGCTCTGGAGTGATCT
CCCCTCAAGAGTTACTGAAGAAGCTTCAGATTGTACAGCAGGAGCAGCAGCTGCATGCCTCTAACCGGCC
AGCCTTGGCCGCTAAGTTTCCTGTGCTCGCTCAGAGCTCTGGAACAGGGAAACCCTTGGAATCCTGGATC
AACAAGACACCCAACACAGAACAGCAGACTCCTCTTTTCCAGGTCATCTCACCTCAGCGCATCCCTGCTA
CAGCAGCTCCGTCTCTGCTTATGTCCCCCATGGTGTTCGCACAACCCACCTCCGTCCCGCCAAAGGAAAG
GGAGAGCGGCCTCTTGCCTGTGGGAGGCCAGGAGCCACCTGTTGCTGCCACCAGCCTCCTCCTGCCCATA
CAGAGCCCGGAGCCCTCCGTGATCACCAGCAGCCCACTCACCAAGCTCCAGCTCCAGGAGGCACTGCTGT
ACCTCATTCAGAATGATGACAACTTCTTAAATATAATCTATGAAGCCTATCTCTTCAGCATGACTCAAGC
AGCCATGAAAAAGACTATGTGAGGTACCGCGGGCCCGGGATCCACCGGATCTAGATAACTGATCATAATC
AGCCATACCACATTTGTAGAGGTTTTACTTGCTTTAAAAAACCTCCCACACCTCCCCCTGAACCTGAAAC
ATAAAATGAATGCAATTGTTGTTGTTAACTTGTTTATTGCAGCTTATAATGGTTACAAATAAAGCAATAG
CATCACAAATTTCACAAATAAAGCATTTTTTTCACTGCATTCTAGTTGTGGTTTGTCCAAACTCATCAAT
GTATCTTAACGCGTAAATTGTAAGCGTTAATATTTTGTTAAAATTCGCGTTAAATTTTTGTTAAATCAGC
TCATTTTTTAACCAATAGGCCGAAATCGGCAAAATCCCTTATAAATCAAAAGAATAGACCGAGATAGGGT
[37 nt withheld, positions 3641-3677]
AAAGAACGTGGACTCCAACGTCAAAGG
[49 nt withheld, positions 3705-3753]
T
[91 nt withheld, positions 3755-3845]
G
[124 nt withheld, positions 3847-3970]
CAGGTGGCACTTTTCGGGGAAATGTGCGCGGAACCCCTATTTGTTTATTTTTCTAAATACATTCAAATAT
GTATCCGCTCATGAGACAATAACCCTGATAAATGCTTCAATAATATTGAAAAAGGAAGAGTCCTGAGGCG
GAAAGAACCAGCTGTGGAATGTGTGTCAGTTAGGGTGTGGAAAGTCCCCAGGCTCCCCAGCAGGCAGAAG
TATGCAAAGCATGCATCTCAATTAGTCAGCAACCAGGTGTGGAAAGTCCCCAGGCTCCCCAGCAGGCAGA
AGTATGCAAAGCATGCATCTCAATTAGTCAGCAACCATAGTCCCGCCCCTAACTCCGCCCATCCCGCCCC
TAACTCCGCCCAGTTCCGCCCATTCTCCGCCCCATGGCTGACTAATTTTTTTTATTTATGCAGAGGCCGA
GGCCGCCTCGGCCTCTGAGCTATTCCAGAAGTAGTGAGGAGGCTTTTTTGGAGGCCTAGGCTTTTGCAAA
GATCGATCAAGAGACAGGATGAGGATCGTTTCGCATGATTGAACAAGATGGATTGCACGCAGGTTCTCCG
GCCGCTTGGGTGGAGAGGCTATTCGGCTATGACTGGGCACAACAGACAATCGGCTGCTCTGATGCCGCCG
TGTTCCGGCTGTCAGCGCAGGGGCGCCCGGTTCTTTTTGTCAAGACCGACCTGTCCGGTGCCCTGAATGA
ACTGCAAGACGAGGCAGCGCGGCTATCGTGGCTGGCCACGACGGGCGTTCCTTGCGCAGCTGTGCTCGAC
GTTGTCACTGAAGCGGGAAGGGACTGGCTGCTATTGGGCGAAGTGCCGGGGCAGGATCTCCTGTCATCTC
ACCTTGCTCCTGCCGAGAAAGTATCCATCATGGCTGATGCAATGCGGCGGCTGCATACGCTTGATCCGGC
TACCTGCCCATTCGACCACCAAGCGAAACATCGCATCGAGCGAGCACGTACTCGGATGGAAGCCGGTCTT
GTCGATCAGGATGATCTGGACGAAGAGCATCAGGGGCTCGCGCCAGCCGAACTGTTCGCCAGGCTCAAGG
CGAGCATGCCCGACGGCGAGGATCTCGTCGTGACCCATGGCGATGCCTGCTTGCCGAATATCATGGTGGA
AAATGGCCGCTTTTCTGGATTCATCGACTGTGGCCGGCTGGGTGTGGCGGACCGCTATCAGGACATAGCG
TTGGCTACCCGTGATATTGCTGAAGAGCTTGGCGGCGAATGGGCTGACCGCTTCCTCGTGCTTTACGGTA
TCGCCGCTCCCGATTCGCAGCGCATCGCCTTCTATCGCCTTCTTGACGAGTTCTTCTGAGCGGGACTCTG
GGGTTCGAAATGACCGACCAAGCGACGCCCAACCTGCCATCACGAGATTTCGATTCCACCGCCGCCTTCT
ATGAAAGGTTGGGCTTCGGAATCGTTTTCCGGGACGCCGGCTGGATGATCCTCCAGCGCGGGGATCTCAT
GCTGGAGTTCTTCGCCCACCCTAGGGGGAGGCTAACTGAAACACGGAAGGAGACAATACCGGAAGGAACC
CGCGCTATGACGGCAATAAAAAGACAGAATAAAACGCACGGTGTTGGGTCGTTTGTTCATAAACGCGGGG
TTCGGTCCCAGGGCTGGCACTCTGTCGATACCCCACCGAGACCCCATTGGGGCCAATACGCCCGCGTTTC
TTCCTTTTCCCCACCCCACCCCCCAAGTTCGGGTGAAGGCCCAGGGCTCGCAGCCAACGTCGGGGCGGCA
GGCCCTGCCATAGCCTCAGGTTACTCATATATACTTTAGATTGATTTAAAACTTCATTTTTAATTTAAAA
GGATCTAGGTGAAGATCCTTTTTGATAATCTCATGACCAAAATCCCTTAACGTGAGTTTTCGTTCCACTG
AGCGTCAGACCCCGTAGAAAAGATCAAAGGATCTTCTTGAGATCCTTTTTTTCTGCGCGTAATCTGCTGC
TTGCAAACAAAAAAACCACCGCTACCAGCGGTGGTTTGTTTGCCGGATCAAGAGCTACCAACTCTTTTTC
CGAAGGTAACTGGCTTCAGCAGAGCGCAGATACCAAATACTGTTCTTCTAGTGTAGCCGTAGTTAGGCCA
CCACTTCAAGAACTCTGTAGCACCGCCTACATACCTCGCTCTGCTAATCCTGTTACCAGTGGCTGCTGCC
AGTGGCGATAAGTCGTGTCTTACCGGGTTGGACTCAAGACGATAGTTACCGGATAAGGCGCAGCGGTCGG
GCTGAACGGGGGGTTCGTGCACACAGCCCAGCTTGGAGCGAACGACCTACACCGAACTGAGATACCTACA
GCGTGAGCTATGAGAAAGCGCCACGCTTCCCGAAGGGAGAAAGGCGGACAGGTATCCGGTAAGCGGCAGG
GTCGGAACAGGAGAGCGCACGAGGGAGCTTCCAGGGGGAAACGCCTGGTATCTTTATAGTCCTGTCGGGT
TTCGCCACCTCTGACTTGAGCGTCGATTTTTGTGATGCTCGTCAGGGGGGCGGAGCCTATGGAAAAACGC
CAGCAACGCGGCCTTTTTACGGTTCCTGGCCTTTTGCTGGCCTTTTGCTCACATGTTCTTTCCTGCGTTA
T
